>Addgene plasmid #206915 | pMSCV-FLAG-puro-mOct4 S282A | addgene full sequence | sequence record 410087 | Addgene NGS Result
TGAAAGACCCCACCTGTAGGTTTGGCAAGCTAGCTTAAGTAACGCCATTTTGCAAGGCATGGAAAATACA
TAACTGAGAATAGAGAAGTTCAGATCAAGGTTAGGAACAGAGAGACAGCAGAATATGGGCCAAACAGGAT
ATCTGTGGTAAGCAGTTCCTGCCCCGGCTCAGGGCCAAGAACAGATGGTCCCCAGATGCGGTCCCGCCCT
CAGCAGTTTCTAGAGAACCATCAGATGTTTCCAGGGTGCCCCAAGGACCTGAAATGACCCTGTGCCTTAT
TTGAACTAACCAATCAGTTCGCTTCTCGCTTCTGTTCGCGCGCTTCTGCTCCCCGAGCTCAATAAAAGAG
CCCACAACCCCTCACTCGGCGCGCCAGTCCTCCGATAGACTGCGTCGCCCGGGTACCCGTATTCCCAATA
AAGCCTCTTGCTGTTTGCATCCGAATCGTGGACTCGCTGATCCTTGGGAGGGTCTCCTCAGATTGATTGA
CTGCCCACCTCGGGGGTCTTTCATTTGGAGGTTCCACCGAGATTTGGAGACCCCTGCCCAGGGACCACCG
ACCCCCCCGCCGGGAGGTAAGCTGGCCAGCGGTCGTTTCGTGTCTGTCTCTGTCTTTGTGCGTGTTTGTG
CCGGCATCTAATGTTTGCGCCTGCGTCTGTACTAGTTAGCTAACTAGCTCTGTATCTGGCGGACCCGTGG
TGGAACTGACGAGTTCTGAACACCCGGCCGCAACCCTGGGAGACGTCCCAGGGACTTTGGGGGCCGTTTT
TGTGGCCCGACCTGAGGAAGGGAGTCGATGTGGAATCCGACCCCGTCAGGATATGTGGTTCTGGTAGGAG
ACGAGAACCTAAAACAGTTCCCGCCTCCGTCTGAATTTTTGCTTTCGGTTTGGAACCGAAGCCGCGCGTC
TTGTCTGCTGCAGCGCTGCAGCATCGTTCTGTGTTGTCTCTGTCTGACTGTGTTTCTGTATTTGTCTGAA
AATTAGGGCCAGACTGTTACCACTCCCTTAAGTTTGACCTTAGGTCACTGGAAAGATGTCGAGCGGATCG
CTCACAACCAGTCGGTAGATGTCAAGAAGAGACGTTGGGTTACCTTCTGCTCTGCAGAATGGCCAACCTT
TAACGTCGGATGGCCGCGAGACGGCACCTTTAACCGAGACCTCATCACCCAGGTTAAGATCAAGGTCTTT
TCACCTGGCCCGCATGGACACCCAGACCAGGTCCCCTACATCGTGACCTGGGAAGCCTTGGCTTTTGACC
CCCCTCCCTGGGTCAAGCCCTTTGTACACCCTAAGCCTCCGCCTCCTCTTCCTCCATCCGCCCCGTCTCT
CCCCCTTGAACCTCCTCGTTCGACCCCGCCTCGATCCTCCCTTTATCCAGCCCTCACTCCTTCTCTAGGC
GCCGGAATTAGATCTGCCACCATGGATTACAAGGATGACGACGATAAGCTCGAGACCATGGCTGGACACC
TGGCTTCAGACTTCGCCTTCTCACCCCCACCAGGTGGGGGTGATGGGTCAGCAGGGCTGGAGCCGGGCTG
GGTGGATCCTCGAACCTGGCTAAGCTTCCAAGGGCCTCCAGGTGGGCCTGGAATCGGACCAGGCTCAGAG
GTATTGGGGATCTCCCCATGTCCGCCCGCATACGAGTTCTGCGGAGGGATGGCATACTGTGGACCTCAGG
TTGGACTGGGCCTAGTCCCCCAAGTTGGCGTGGAGACTTTGCAGCCTGAGGGCCAGGCAGGAGCACGAGT
GGAAAGCAACTCAGAGGGAACCTCCTCTGAGCCCTGTGCCGACCGCCCCAATGCCGTGAAGTTGGAGAAG
GTGGAACCAACTCCCGAGGAGTCCCAGGACATGAAAGCCCTGCAGAAGGAGCTAGAACAGTTTGCCAAGC
TGCTGAAGCAGAAGAGGATCACCTTGGGGTACACCCAGGCCGACGTGGGGCTCACCCTGGGCGTTCTCTT
TGGAAAGGTGTTCAGCCAGACCACCATCTGTCGCTTCGAGGCCTTGCAGCTCAGCCTTAAGAACATGTGT
AAGCTGCGGCCCCTGCTGGAGAAGTGGGTGGAGGAAGCCGACAACAATGAGAACCTTCAGGAGATATGCA
AATCGGAGACCCTGGTGCAGGCCCGGAAGAGAAAGCGAACTAGCATTGAGAACCGTGTGAGGTGGAGTCT
GGAGACCATGTTTCTGAAGTGCCCGAAGCCCTCCCTACAGCAGATCACTCACATCGCCAATCAGCTTGGG
CTAGAGAAGGATGTGGTTCGAGTATGGTTCTGTAACCGGCGCCAGAAGGGCAAAAGATCAGCTATTGAGT
ATTCCCAACGAGAAGAGTATGAGGCTACAGGGACACCTTTCCCAGGGGGGGCTGTATCCTTTCCTCTGCC
CCCAGGTCCCCACTTTGGCACCCCAGGCTATGGAAGCCCCCACTTCACCACACTCTACTCAGTCCCTTTT
CCTGAGGGCGAGGCCTTTCCCTCTGTTCCCGTCACTGCTCTGGGATCTCCCATGCATTCAAACTGAGAAT
TCTACCGGGTAGGGGAGGCGCTTTTCCCAAGGCAGTCTGGAGCATGCGCTTTAGCAGCCCCGCTGGGCAC
TTGGCGCTACACAAGTGGCCTCTGGCCTCGCACACATTCCACATCCACCGGTAGGCGCCAACCGGCTCCG
TTCTTTGGTGGCCCCTTCGCGCCACCTTCTACTCCTCCCCTAGTCAGGAAGTTCCCCCCCGCCCCGCAGC
TCGCGTCGTGCAGGACGTGACAAATGGAAGTAGCACGTCTCACTAGTCTCGTGCAGATGGACAGCACCGC
TGAGCAATGGAAGCGGGTAGGCCTTTGGGGCAGCGGCCAATAGCAGCTTTGCTCCTTCGCTTTCTGGGCT
CAGAGGCTGGGAAGGGGTGGGTCCGGGGGCGGGCTCAGGGGCGGGCTCAGGGGCGGGGCGGGCGCCCGAA
GGTCCTCCGGAGGCCCGGCATTCTGCACGCTTCAAAAGCGCACGTCTGCCGCGCTGTTCTCCTCTTCCTC
ATCTCCGGGCCTTTCGACCTGCAGCCCAAGCTTACCATGACCGAGTACAAGCCCACGGTGCGCCTCGCCA
CCCGCGACGACGTCCCCAGGGCCGTACGCACCCTCGCCGCCGCGTTCGCCGACTACCCCGCCACGCGCCA
CACCGTCGATCCGGACCGCCACATCGAGCGGGTCACCGAGCTGCAAGAACTCTTCCTCACGCGCGTCGGG
CTCGACATCGGCAAGGTGTGGGTCGCGGACGACGGCGCCGCGGTGGCGGTCTGGACCACGCCGGAGAGCG
TCGAAGCGGGGGCGGTGTTCGCCGAGATCGGCCCGCGCATGGCCGAGTTGAGCGGTTCCCGGCTGGCCGC
GCAGCAACAGATGGAAGGCCTCCTGGCGCCGCACCGGCCCAAGGAGCCCGCGTGGTTCCTGGCCACCGTC
GGCGTCTCGCCCGACCACCAGGGCAAGGGTCTGGGCAGCGCCGTCGTGCTCCCCGGAGTGGAGGCGGCCG
AGCGCGCCGGGGTGCCCGCCTTCCTGGAGACCTCCGCGCCCCGCAACCTCCCCTTCTACGAGCGGCTCGG
CTTCACCGTCACCGCCGACGTCGAGGTGCCCGAAGGACCGCGCACCTGGTGCATGACCCGCAAGCCCGGT
GCCTGACGCCCGCCCCACGACCCGCAGCGCCCGACCGAAAGGAGCGCACGACCCCATGCATCGATAAAAT
AAAAGATTTTATTTAGTCTCCAGAAAAAGGGGGGAATGAAAGACCCCACCTGTAGGTTTGGCAAGCTAGC
TTAAGTAACGCCATTTTGCAAGGCATGGAAAATACATAACTGAGAATAGAGAAGTTCAGATCAAGGTTAG
GAACAGAGAGACAGCAGAATATGGGCCAAACAGGATATCTGTGGTAAGCAGTTCCTGCGCCGGCTCAGGG
CCAAGAACAGATGGTCCCCAGATGCGGTCCCGCCCTCAGCAGTTTCTAGAGAACCATCAGATGTTTCCAG
GGTGCCCCAAGGACCTGAAATGACCCTGTGCCTTATTTGAACTAACCAATCAGTTCGCTTCTCGCTTCTG
TTCGCGCGCTTCTGCTCCCCGAGCTCAATAAAAGAGCCCACAACCCCTCACTCGGCGCGCCAGTCCTCCG
ATAGACTGCGTCGCCCGGGTACCCGTGTATCCAATAAACCCTCTTGCAGTTGCATCCGACTTGTGGTCTC
GCTGTTCCTTGGGAGGGTCTCCTCTGAGTGATTGACTACCCGTCAGCGGGGGTCTTTCATGGGTAACAGT
TTCTTGAAGTTGGAGAACAACATTCTGAGGGTAGGAGTCGAATATTAAGTAATCCTGACTCAATTAGCCA
CTGTTTTGAATCCACATACTCCAATACTCCTGAAATAGTTCATTATGGACAGCGCAGAAAGAGCTGGGGA
GAATTGTGAAATTGTTATCCGCTCACAATTCCACACAACATACGAGCCGGAAGCATAAAGTGTAAAGCCT
GGGGTGCCTAATGAGTGAGCTAACTCACATTAATTGCGTTGCGCTCACTGCCCGCTTTCCAGTCGGGAAA
CCTGTCGTGCCAGCTGCATTAATGAATCGGCCAACGCGCGGGGAGAGGCGGTTTGCGTATTGGGCGCTCT
TCCGCTTCCTCGCTCACTGACTCGCTGCGCTCGGTCGTTCGGCTGCGGCGAGCGGTATCAGCTCACTCAA
AGGCGGTAATACGGTTATCCACAGAATCAGGGGATAACGCAGGAAAGAACATGTGAGCAAAAGGCCAGCA
AAAGGCCAGGAACCGTAAAAAGGCCGCGTTGCTGGCGTTTTTCCATAGGCTCCGCCCCCCTGACGAGCAT
CACAAAAATCGACGCTCAAGTCAGAGGTGGCGAAACCCGACAGGACTATAAAGATACCAGGCGTTTCCCC
CTGGAAGCTCCCTCGTGCGCTCTCCTGTTCCGACCCTGCCGCTTACCGGATACCTGTCCGCCTTTCTCCC
TTCGGGAAGCGTGGCGCTTTCTCATAGCTCACGCTGTAGGTATCTCAGTTCGGTGTAGGTCGTTCGCTCC
AAGCTGGGCTGTGTGCACGAACCCCCCGTTCAGCCCGACCGCTGCGCCTTATCCGGTAACTATCGTCTTG
AGTCCAACCCGGTAAGACACGACTTATCGCCACTGGCAGCAGCCACTGGTAACAGGATTAGCAGAGCGAG
GTATGTAGGCGGTGCTACAGAGTTCTTGAAGTGGTGGCCTAACTACGGCTACACTAGAAGAACAGTATTT
GGTATCTGCGCTCTGCTGAAGCCAGTTACCTTCGGAAAAAGAGTTGGTAGCTCTTGATCCGGCAAACAAA
CCACCGCTGGTAGCGGTGGTTTTTTTGTTTGCAAGCAGCAGATTACGCGCAGAAAAAAAGGATCTCAAGA
AGATCCTTTGATCTTTTCTACGGGGTCTGACGCTCAGTGGAACGAAAACTCACGTTAAGGGATTTTGGTC
ATGAGATTATCAAAAAGGATCTTCACCTAGATCCTTTTAAATTAAAAATGAAGTTTTAAATCAATCTAAA
GTATATATGAGTAAACTTGGTCTGACAGTTACCAATGCTTAATCAGTGAGGCACCTATCTCAGCGATCTG
TCTATTTCGTTCATCCATAGTTGCCTGACTCCCCGTCGTGTAGATAACTACGATACGGGAGGGCTTACCA
TCTGGCCCCAGTGCTGCAATGATACCGCGAGACCCACGCTCACCGGCTCCAGATTTATCAGCAATAAACC
AGCCAGCCGGAAGGGCCGAGCGCAGAAGTGGTCCTGCAACTTTATCCGCCTCCATCCAGTCTATTAATTG
TTGCCGGGAAGCTAGAGTAAGTAGTTCGCCAGTTAATAGTTTGCGCAACGTTGTTGCCATTGCTACAGGC
ATCGTGGTGTCACGCTCGTCGTTTGGTATGGCTTCATTCAGCTCCGGTTCCCAACGATCAAGGCGAGTTA
CATGATCCCCCATGTTGTGCAAAAAAGCGGTTAGCTCCTTCGGTCCTCCGATCGTTGTCAGAAGTAAGTT
GGCCGCAGTGTTATCACTCATGGTTATGGCAGCACTGCATAATTCTCTTACTGTCATGCCATCCGTAAGA
TGCTTTTCTGTGACTGGTGAGTACTCAACCAAGTCATTCTGAGAATAGTGTATGCGGCGACCGAGTTGCT
CTTGCCCGGCGTCAATACGGGATAATACCGCGCCACATAGCAGAACTTTAAAAGTGCTCATCATTGGAAA
ACGTTCTTCGGGGCGAAAACTCTCAAGGATCTTACCGCTGTTGAGATCCAGTTCGATGTAACCCACTCGT
GCACCCAACTGATCTTCAGCATCTTTTACTTTCACCAGCGTTTCTGGGTGAGCAAAAACAGGAAGGCAAA
ATGCCGCAAAAAAGGGAATAAGGGCGACACGGAAATGTTGAATACTCATACTCTTCCTTTTTCAATATTA
TTGAAGCATTTATCAGGGTTATTGTCTCATGAGCGGATACATATTTGAATGTATTTAGAAAAATAAACAA
ATAGGGGTTCCGCGCACATTTCCCCGAAAAGTGCCACCTGACGTCTAAGAAACCATTATTATCATGACAT
TAACCTATAAAAATAGGCGTATCACGAGGCCCTTTCGTCTCGCGCGTTTCGGTGATGACGGTGAAAACCT
CTGACACATGCAGCTCCCGGAGACGGTCACAGCTTGTCTGTAAGCGGATGCCGGGAGCAGACAAGCCCGT
CAGGGCGCGTCAGCGGGTGTTGGCGGGTGTCGGGGCTGGCTTAACTATGCGGCATCAGAGCAGATTGTAC
TGAGAGTGCACCATATGCGGTGTGAAATACCGCACAGATGCGTAAGGAGAAAATACCGCATCAGGCGCCA
TTCGCCATTCAGGCTGCGCAACTGTTGGGAAGGGCGATCGGTGCGGGCCTCTTCGCTATTACGCCAGCTG
GCGAAAGGGGGATGTGCTGCAAGGCGATTAAGTTGGGTAACGCCAGGGTTTTCCCAGTCACGACGTTGTA
AAACGACGGCGCAAGGAATGGTGCATGCAAGGAGATGGCGCCCAACAGTCCCCCGGCCACGGGGCCTGCC
ACCATACCCACGCCGAAACAAGCGCTCATGAGCCCGAAGTGGCGAGCCCGATCTTCCCCATCGGTGATGT
CGGCGATATAGGCGCCAGCAACCGCACCTGTGGCGCCGGTGATGCCGGCCACGATGCGTCCGGCGTAGAG
GCGATTAGTCCAATTTGTTAAAGACAGGATATCAGTGGTCCAGGCTCTAGTTTTGACTCAACAATATCAC
CAGCTGAAGCCTATAGAGTACGAGCCATAGATAAAATAAAAGATTTTATTTAGTCTCCAGAAAAAGGGGG
GAA
Features (pLannotate 1.2.2; 20 found; start..end, strand, type, name):
    579..920     +  misc_feature   MESV Ψ: packaging signal of murine embryonic stem cell virus
    987..1403    +  CDS            gag (truncated): truncated Moloney murine leukemia virus (MMLV) gag gene lacking the start codon
   1425..1453    +  CDS            3xFLAG (fragment): three tandem FLAG® epitope tags
   1458..2513    +  CDS            Pou5f1: PO5F1_MOUSE - Also known as Oct-3, Oct-4, Otf-3, Otf3. Experimental evidence at protein level: Swiss-Prot protein existence level 1. Transcription factor that binds to the octamer motif (5'- ATTTGCAT-3') (PubMed:1972777, PubMed:1690859, PubMed:1967980, PubMed:17525163, PubMed:23376973). Forms a trimeric complex with SOX2 or SOX15 on DNA and controls the expression of a number of genes involved in embryonic development such as YES1, FGF4, UTF1 and ZFP206 (PubMed:15863505, PubMed:17097055, PubMed:17496161, PubMed:19740739). Critical for early embryogenesis and for embryonic stem cell pluripotenc
   2527..3026    +  promoter       PGK promoter: mouse phosphoglycerate kinase 1 promoter
   3047..3646    +  CDS            PuroR: puromycin N-acetyltransferase; pac from Streptomyces alboniger; confers resistance to puromycin
   3746..4260    +  LTR            3' LTR: 3' long terminal repeat from murine embryonic stem cell virus
   4422..4438    -  protein_bind   lac operator: The lac repressor binds to the lac operator to inhibit transcription in E. coli. This inhibition can be relieved by adding lactose or isopropyl-β-D-thiogalactopyranoside (IPTG). lac repressor encoded by lacI
   4446..4476    -  promoter       lac promoter: promoter for the E. coli lac operon
   4491..4512    -  protein_bind   CAP binding site: CAP binding activates transcription in the presence of cAMP. E. coli catabolite activator protein
   4525..4617    -  CDS            lacI (fragment): lac repressor; lacI; The lac repressor binds to the lac operator to inhibit transcription in E. coli. This inhibition can be relieved by adding lactose or isopropyl-β-D-thiogalactopyranoside (IPTG).
   4800..5388    -  rep_origin     ori: high-copy-number ColE1/pMB1/pBR322/pUC origin of replication
   5559..6419    -  CDS            AmpR: β-lactamase; bla; confers resistance to ampicillin, carbenicillin, and related antibiotics
   6420..6524    -  promoter       AmpR promoter: bla
   6619..6654    +  CDS            rop (fragment): Rop protein, which maintains plasmids at low copy number; rop
   6756..6855    +  misc_feature   bom (fragment): basis of mobility region from pBR322
   6861..7010    -  CDS            lacZα (fragment): LacZα fragment of β-galactosidase; lacZ fragment
   7010..7211    -  CDS            TcR (fragment): tetracycline efflux protein; tet; confers resistance to tetracycline
   7212..7310    +  CDS            env (fragment): murine leukemia virus gPr80 envelope polyprotein precursor; env; proteolytically cleaved into gp70SU and p15TM subunits
   7352..515     +  LTR            5' LTR (across the origin): 5' long terminal repeat from murine embryonic stem cell virus
