[The description below was written by a language model from this plasmid's Addgene catalogue record and pLannotate feature annotations shown in this document.]
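Description:
pMSCV-FLAG-puro-mOct4 S282A is a gammaretroviral mammalian expression plasmid of about 7.4 kb built on the murine stem cell virus (pMSCV) backbone. In bacteria it is maintained through a high-copy ColE1/pUC-type origin and selected with ampicillin via the β-lactamase gene. The rest of the bacterial backbone carries only non-functional remnants of earlier cloning vectors (fragments of lacI, lacZα, rop, bom and the tetracycline resistance gene).

The retroviral cassette is flanked by MESV-derived 5′ and 3′ long terminal repeats. Downstream of the 5′ LTR lie the Ψ packaging signal and a truncated gag region lacking its start codon, which together allow the transcribed genome to be packaged efficiently into virions when gag, pol and env are supplied in trans by packaging cells. No separate promoter is annotated upstream of the insert, so its transcription is presumably driven by the 5′ LTR, as is standard for MSCV vectors. The insert is mouse Oct4 (Pou5f1), the POU-domain pluripotency transcription factor, carrying a serine-to-alanine substitution at residue 282 and fused at its N terminus to a backbone-encoded FLAG epitope. The annotation detects the tag only as a short fragment matching 3xFLAG, consistent with a single FLAG copy. An internal mouse PGK promoter then drives the puromycin N-acetyltransferase gene, so transduced or transfected mammalian cells can be selected with puromycin.

The stated purpose is expression of the S282A mutant of mouse Oct4. The FLAG tag permits its detection or immunoprecipitation. Replacing serine with alanine is commonly done to prevent phosphorylation at a site, although the record does not state the rationale for this mutation.
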