Addgene plasmid #206915: pMSCV-FLAG-puro-mOct4 S282A
Purpose: Expression of mOct4 S282A mutation
Depositing lab: Hyonchol Jang. Depositing organization: National Cancer Center (KR).
Backbone
  Vector backbone: pMSCV
  Vector type: Mammalian Expression
Growth in bacteria
  Bacterial resistance: Ampicillin, 100 μg/mL
  Growth temperature: 37°C
  Growth strain: NEB Stable
  Copy number: High Copy
Gene/Insert
  Gene/Insert name: Oct4
  Species: M. musculus (mouse)
  Mutation: S282A
  Entrez Gene: Pou5f1 (a.k.a. NF-A3, Oct-3, Oct-3/4, Oct-4, Oct3, Oct3/4, Oct4, Otf-3, Otf-4, Otf3, Otf3-rs7, Otf3g, Otf4)
  Tag / fusion protein: FLAG (N terminal on backbone)
  Cloning method: Restriction Enzyme; 5′ cloning site unknown (unknown if destroyed)
Terms and licenses: Academic/Nonprofit Terms; Industry Terms: Not Available to Industry
How to cite: pMSCV-FLAG-puro-mOct4 S282A was a gift from Hyonchol Jang (Addgene plasmid # 206915 ; http://n2t.net/addgene:206915 ; RRID:Addgene_206915)
